Addgene plasmid #237988: TRAV34
Purpose: Encodes TRAV34 allele, P2A, and TRBC to generate TCRs via cloning
Depositing lab: Michael Birnbaum. Depositing organization: Massachusetts Institute of Technology. Publication: Scalable TCR synthesis and screening enable antigen reactivity mapping in vitiligo. Gaglione SA, Mukkamala RS, Krishna C, Smith BE, Wadsworth MH 2nd, Jelinsky SA, Perez CR, Schmidt-Hong L, Katz EL, Gellatly KJ, Ali LR, Shen J, Holec PV, Zhao QH, Chan AO, Xu EJK, Kravarik KM, Guzova JA, Dobson CS, Singh H, Garber M, Dougan M, Dougan SK, Harris JE, Winkler A, Birnbaum ME. Immunity. 2026 Feb 10;59(2):477-493.e9. doi: 10.1016/j.immuni.2026.01.001. Epub 2026 Jan 28. PubMed 41610844.
Backbone
  Vector backbone: pTwist Kan High Copy v2
  Backbone manufacturer: Twist
  Backbone size w/o insert (bp): 2255
  Vector type: Synthetic Biology
Growth in bacteria
  Bacterial resistance: Kanamycin, 50 μg/mL
  Growth temperature: 37°C
  Growth strain: DH5alpha
  Copy number: High Copy
Gene/Insert
  Gene/Insert name: TRBC-P2A-TRAV34
  Species: H. sapiens (human)
  Insert size (bp): 972
  Mutation: None
  Entrez Gene: TRAV34 (a.k.a. TCRAV26S1, TCRAV34S1)
  Cloning method: Unknown
Terms and licenses: Academic/Nonprofit Terms; Industry Terms: Not Available to Industry
Depositor comments: Please visit https://doi.org/10.1101/2025.04.24.649726 for bioRxiv preprint.
How to cite: TRAV34 was a gift from Michael Birnbaum (Addgene plasmid # 237988 ; http://n2t.net/addgene:237988 ; RRID:Addgene_237988)
