[The description below was written by a language model from this plasmid's Addgene catalogue record and pLannotate feature annotations shown in this document.]
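Description:
TRAV34 is a small bacterial cloning plasmid built on the pTwist Kan High Copy v2 backbone, a commercially synthesized vector classed here as a synthetic biology part rather than an expression construct. It replicates in E. coli from a high-copy ColE1/pUC-type origin and is selected with kanamycin through an aminoglycoside phosphotransferase (KanR) gene. The feature table, which covers the full sequenced plasmid of about 3.2 kb, also picks up short fragments of rop and lacZα. These are backbone remnants rather than functional genes. No eukaryotic promoter, polyadenylation signal or viral element is annotated, so the plasmid appears to serve as a source of a DNA module rather than to drive expression on its own.

The roughly 970 bp human insert is TRBC-P2A-TRAV34. The annotation identifies a T cell receptor beta constant region (matched to TRBC2) followed, on the same strand, by the TRAV34 alpha-chain variable gene segment. The short unannotated gap between them is consistent with the P2A self-cleaving peptide named in the record, which lets two polypeptides be produced from a single open reading frame. This arrangement forms the middle section of a bicistronic beta-P2A-alpha TCR cassette. Presumably, a beta variable/CDR3 region is joined upstream and an alpha CDR3/J segment and alpha constant region downstream to complete a full paired TCR, although the record does not give the cloning method or the junction design. The stated purpose is to generate TCRs by cloning, and the associated work concerns scalable TCR synthesis and screening for antigen reactivity. The plasmid therefore appears to be one of a set of such modules, each carrying a different TRAV allele.
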