Features (pLannotate 1.2.2; 6 found; start..end, strand, type, name):
    245..833     -  rep_origin     ori: high-copy-number ColE1/pMB1/pBR322/pUC origin of replication
   1014..1823    -  CDS            KanR: aminoglycoside phosphotransferase; aph(3')-Ia; confers resistance to kanamycin in bacteria or G418 (Geneticin®) in eukaryotes
   1930..1971    +  CDS            rop (fragment): Rop protein, which maintains plasmids at low copy number; rop
   2160..2203    -  CDS            lacZα (fragment): LacZα fragment of β-galactosidase; lacZ fragment
   2280..2810    +  CDS            TRBC2: TRBC2_HUMAN - Also known as TCRBC2 From Homo sapiens (Human).
   2877..3200    +  CDS            TRAV34: TVA34_HUMAN - Protein inferred from homology: Swiss-Prot protein existence level 3. V region of the variable domain of T cell receptor (TR) alpha chain that participates in the antigen recognition (PubMed:24600447). Alpha-beta T cell receptors are antigen specific receptors which are essential to the immune response and are present on the cell surface of T lymphocytes. Recognize peptide-major histocompatibility (MH) (pMH) complexes that are displayed by antigen presenting cells (APC), a prerequisite for efficient T cell adaptive immunity against pathogens (PubMed:25493333). Binding of alpha-be
>Addgene plasmid #237988 | TRAV34 | addgene full sequence | sequence record 475833 | Addgene NGS Result
AGGCTAGGTGGAGGCTCAGTGATGATAAGTCTGCGATGGTGGATGCATGTGTCATGGTCATAGCTGTTTC
CTGTGTGAAATTGTTATCCGCTCAGAGGGCACAATCCTATTCCGCGCTATCCGACAATCTCCAAGACATT
AGGTGGAGTTCAGTTCGGCGTATGGCATATGTCGCTGGAAAGAACATGTGAGCAAAAGGCCAGCAAAAGG
CCAGGAACCGTAAAAAGGCCGCGTTGCTGGCGTTTTTCCATAGGCTCCGCCCCCCTGACGAGCATCACAA
AAATCGACGCTCAAGTCAGAGGTGGCGAAACCCGACAGGACTATAAAGATACCAGGCGTTTCCCCCTGGA
AGCTCCCTCGTGCGCTCTCCTGTTCCGACCCTGCCGCTTACCGGATACCTGTCCGCCTTTCTCCCTTCGG
GAAGCGTGGCGCTTTCTCATAGCTCACGCTGTAGGTATCTCAGTTCGGTGTAGGTCGTTCGCTCCAAGCT
GGGCTGTGTGCACGAACCCCCCGTTCAGCCCGACCGCTGCGCCTTATCCGGTAACTATCGTCTTGAGTCC
AACCCGGTAAGACACGACTTATCGCCACTGGCAGCAGCCACTGGTAACAGGATTAGCAGAGCGAGGTATG
TAGGCGGTGCTACAGAGTTCTTGAAGTGGTGGCCTAACTACGGCTACACTAGAAGAACAGTATTTGGTAT
CTGCGCTCTGCTGAAGCCAGTTACCTTCGGAAAAAGAGTTGGTAGCTCTTGATCCGGCAAACAAACCACC
GCTGGTAGCGGTGGTTTTTTTGTTTGCAAGCAGCAGATTACGCGCAGAAAAAAAGGATCTCAAGAAGAAG
ATCCTTTGATCTTTTCTACGGGGTCTGACGCTCAGTGGAACGAAAACTCACGTTAAGGGATTTTGGTCAT
GAGATTATCAAAAAGGATCTTCACCTAGATCCTTTTAAATTAAAAATGAAGTTTTAAATCAAGCCCAATC
TGAATAATGTTACAACCAATTAACCAATTCTGATTAGAAAAACTCATCGAGCATCAAATGAAACTGCAAT
TTATTCATATCAGGATTATCAATACCATATTTTTGAAAAAGCCGTTTCTGTAATGAAGGAGAAAACTCAC
CGAGGCAGTTCCATAGGATGGCAAGATCCTGGTATCGGTCTGCGATTCCGACTCGTCCAACATCAATACA
ACCTATTAATTTCCCCTCGTCAAAAATAAGGTTATCAAGTGAGAAATCACCATGAGTGACGACTGAATCC
GGTGAGAATGGCAAAAGTTTATGCATTTCTTTCCAGACTTGTTCAACAGGCCAGCCATTACGCTCGTCAT
CAAAATCACTCGCATCAACCAAACCGTTATTCATTCGTGATTGCGCCTGAGCAAGACGAAATACGCGATC
GCTGTTAAAAGGACAATTACAAACAGGAATCGAATGCAACCGGCGCAGGAACACTGCCAGCGCATCAACA
ATATTTTCACCTGAATCAGGATATTCTTCTAATACCTGGAATGCTGTTTTTCCGGGGATCGCAGTGGTGA
GTAACCATGCATCATCAGGAGTACGGATAAAATGCTTGATGGTCGGAAGAGGCATAAATTCCGTCAGCCA
GTTTAGTCTGACCATCTCATCTGTAACATCATTGGCAACGCTACCTTTGCCATGTTTCAGAAACAACTCT
GGCGCATCGGGCTTCCCATACAAGCGATAGATTGTCGCACCTGATTGCCCGACATTATCGCGAGCCCATT
TATACCCATATAAATCAGCATCCATGTTGGAATTTAATCGCGGCCTCGACGTTTCCCGTTGAATATGGCT
CATAACACCCCTTGTATTACTGTTTATGTAAGCAGACAGTTTTATTGTTCATGATGATATATTTTTATCT
TGTGCAATGTAACATCAGAGATTTTGAGACACGGGCCAGAGCTGCATCGCGCGTTTCGGTGATGACGGTG
AAAACCTCTGACACATGCAGCTCCCGGGACGGTCACAGCTTGTCTGTAAGCGGATGCCGGGAGCAGACAA
GCCCGTCAGGGCGCGTCAGCGGGTGTTGGCTGTTGTTTGTCGCATTATACGAGCGTCCAGGTTGGGATAC
CTGAAACAAAACCCATCGTACGGCCAAGGAAGTCTCCAATAACTGTGATCCACCACAAGCGCCAGGGTTT
TCCCAGTCACGACGTTGTAAAACGACGGCCAGTCATGCATAATCCGCACGCATCTGGAATAAGGAAGTGC
CATTCCGCCTGACCTCTCGAGGTCAAGAGACGGGTCTCACTCAAAAACGTGTTCCCACCCGAGGTCGCTG
TGTTTGAGCCATCAGAAGCAGAGATCTCCCACACCCAAAAGGCCACACTGGTGTGCCTGGCCACAGGCTT
CTACCCCGACCACGTGGAGCTGAGCTGGTGGGTGAATGGGAAGGAGGTGCACAGTGGGGTCAGCACAGAC
CCGCAGCCCCTCAAGGAGCAGCCCGCCCTCAATGACTCCAGATACTGCCTGAGCAGCCGCCTGAGAGTCT
CGGCCACCTTCTGGCAGAACCCCCGCAACCACTTCCGCTGTCAAGTCCAGTTCTACGGGCTCTCGGAGAA
TGACGAGTGGACCCAGGATAGGGCCAAACCTGTCACCCAGATCGTCAGCGCCGAGGCCTGGGGTAGAGCA
GACTGTGGCTTCACCTCCGAGTCTTACCAGCAAGGGGTCCTGTCTGCCACCATCCTCTATGAGATCTTGC
TAGGGAAGGCCACCTTGTATGCCGTGCTGGTCAGTGCCCTCGTGCTGATGGCCATGGTCAAGAGAAAGGA
TTCCAGAGGCGGAAGTGGAGCAACCAATTTCTCCTTGCTGAAGCAGGCCGGTGACGTTGAGGAAAACCCA
GGACCAATGGAGACTGTTCTGCAAGTACTCCTAGGGATATTGGGGTTCCAAGCAGCCTGGGTCAGTAGCC
AAGAACTGGAGCAGAGTCCTCAGTCCTTGATCGTCCAAGAGGGAAAGAATCTCACCATAAACTGCACGTC
ATCAAAGACGTTATATGGCTTATACTGGTATAAGCAAAAGTATGGTGAAGGTCTTATCTTCTTGATGATG
CTACAGAAAGGTGGGGAAGAGAAAAGTCATGAAAAGATAACTGCCAAGTTGGATGAGAAAAAGCAGCAAA
GTTCCCTGCATATCACAGCCTCCCAGCCCAGCCATGCAGGCATCTACCTTTGAGAGACCCGTCTCAGGGT
ACTCGAG
